>Addgene plasmid #115874 | pAPM-D4 miR30-MPHOSPH8 ts1 | addgene full sequence | sequence record 232819 | Addgene NGS Result
AATCTGCTTAGGGTTAGGCGTTTTGCGCTGCTTCGCGATGTACGGGCCAGATATACGCGCTGTGGAATGT
GTGTCAGTTAGGGTGTGGAAAGTCCCCAGGCTCCCCAGCAGGCAGAAGTATGCAAAGCATGCATCTCAAT
TAGTCAGCAACCAGGTGTGGAAAGTCCCCAGGCTCCCCAGCAGGCAGAAGTATGCAAAGCATGCATCTCA
ATTAGTCAGCAACCATAGTCCCGCCCCTAACTCCGCCCATCCCGCCCCTAACTCCGCCCAGTTCCGCCCA
TTCTCCGCCCCATGGCTGACTAATTTTTTTTATTTATGCAGAGGCCGAGGCCGCCTCTGCCTCTGAGCTA
TTCCAGAAGTAGTGAGGAGGCTTTTTTGGAGGCCTAGGCTTTTGCAAAAAGCTCGCGTTGACATTGATTA
TTGACTAGTTATTAATAGTAATCAATTACGGGGTCATTAGTTCATAGCCCATATATGGAGTTCCGCGTTA
CATAACTTACGGTAAATGGCCCGCCTGGCTGACCGCCCAACGACCCCCGCCCATTGACGTCAATAATGAC
GTATGTTCCCATAGTAACGCCAATAGGGACTTTCCATTGACGTCAATGGGTGGAGTATTTACGGTAAACT
GCCCACTTGGCAGTACATCAAGTGTATCATATGCCAAGTACGCCCCCTATTGACGTCAATGACGGTAAAT
GGCCCGCCTGGCATTATGCCCAGTACATGACCTTATGGGACTTTCCTACTTGGCAGTACATCTACGTATT
AGTCATCGCTATTACCATGGTGATGCGGTTTTGGCAGTACATCAATGGGCGTGGATAGCGGTTTGACTCA
CGGGGATTTCCAAGTCTCCACCCCATTGACGTCAATGGGAGTTTGTTTTGGCACCAAAATCAACGGGACT
TTCCAAAATGTCGTAACAACTCCGCCCCATTGACGCAAATGGGCGGTAGGCGTGTACGGTGGGAGGTCTA
TATAAGCAGCGCGTTTTGCCTGTACTGGGTCTCTCTGGTTAGACCAGATCTGAGCCTGGGAGCTCTCTGG
CTAACTAGGGAACCCACTGCTTAAGCCTCAATAAAGCTTGCCTTGAGTGCTTCAAGTAGTGTGTGCCCGT
CTGTTGTGTGACTCTGGTAACTAGAGATCCCTCAGACCCTTTTAGTCAGTGTGGAAAATCTCTAGCAGTG
GCGCCCGAACAGGGACTTGAAAGCGAAAGGGAAACCAGAGGAGCTCTCTCGACGCAGGACTCGGCTTGCT
GAAGCGCGCACGGCAAGAGGCGAGGGGCGGCGACTGGTGAGTACGCCAAAAATTTTGACTAGCGGAGGCT
AGAAGGAGAGAGATGGGTGCGAGAGCGTCAGTATTAAGCGGGGGAGAATTAGATCGCGATGGGAAAAAAT
TCGGTTAAGGCCAGGGGGAAAGAAAAAATATAAATTAAAACATATAGTATGGGCAAGCAGGGAGCTAGAA
CGATTCGCAGTTAATCCTGGCCTGTTAGAAACATCAGAAGGCTGTAGACAAATACTGGGACAGCTACAAC
CATCCCTTCAGACAGGATCAGAAGAACTTAGATCATTATATAATACAGTAGCAACCCTCTATTGTGTGCA
TCAAAGGATAGAGATAAAAGACACCAAGGAAGCTTTAGACAAGATAGAGGAAGAGCAAAACAAAAGTAAG
ACCACCGCACAGCAAGCGGCCGGCCGCTGATCTTCAGACCTGGAGGAGGAGATATGAGGGACAATTGGAG
AAGTGAATTATATAAATATAAAGTAGTAAAAATTGAACCATTAGGAGTAGCACCCACCAAGGCAAAGAGA
AGAGTGGTGCAGAGAGAAAAAAGAGCAGTGGGAATAGGAGCTTTGTTCCTTGGGTTCTTGGGAGCAGCAG
GAAGCACTATGGGCGCAGCGTCAATGACGCTGACGGTACAGGCCAGACAATTATTGTCTGGTATAGTGCA
GCAGCAGAACAATTTGCTGAGGGCTATTGAGGCGCAACAGCATCTGTTGCAACTCACAGTCTGGGGCATC
AAGCAGCTCCAGGCAAGAATCCTGGCTGTGGAAAGATACCTAAAGGATCAACAGCTCCTGGGGATTTGGG
GTTGCTCTGGAAAACTCATTTGCACCACTGCTGTGCCTTGGAATGCTAGTTGGAGTAATAAATCTCTGGA
ACAGATTTGGAATCACACGACCTGGATGGAGTGGGACAGAGAAATTAACAATTACACAAGCTTAATACAC
TCCTTAATTGAAGAATCGCAAAACCAGCAAGAAAAGAATGAACAAGAATTATTGGAATTAGATAAATGGG
CAAGTTTGTGGAATTGGTTTAACATAACAAATTGGCTGTGGTATATAAAATTATTCATAATGATAGTAGG
AGGCTTGGTAGGTTTAAGAATAGTTTTTGCTGTACTTTCTATAGTGAATAGAGTTAGGCAGGGATATTCA
CCATTATCGTTTCAGACCCACCTCCCAACCCCGAGGGGACCCGACAGGCCCGAAGGAATAGAAGAAGAAG
GTGGAGAGAGAGACAGAGACAGATCCATTCGATTAGTGAACGGATCGGCACTGCGTGCGCCAATTCTGCA
GACAAATGGCAGTATTCATCCACAATTTTAAAAGAAAAGGGGGGATTGGGGGGTACAGTGCAGGGGAAAG
AATAGTAGACATAATAGCAACAGACATACAAACTAAAGAATTACAAAAACAAATTACAAAAATTCAAAAT
TTTCGGGTTTATTACAGGGACAGCAGAGATCCAGTTTGGTTAATTAACTGCAGCCCCGATAAAATAAAAG
ATTTTATTTAGTCTCCAGAAAAAGGGGGGAATGAAAGACCCCACCTGTAGGTTTGGCAAGCTAGCTGCAG
TAACGCCATTTTGCAAGGCATGGAAAAATACCAAACCAAGAATAGAGAAGTTCAGATCAAGGGCGGGTAC
ATGAAAATAGCTAACGTTGGGCCAAACAGGATATCTGCGGTGAGCAGTTTCGGCCCCGGCCCGGGGCCAA
GAACAGATGGTCACCGCAGTTTCGGCCCCGGCCCGAGGCCAAGAACAGATGGTCCCCAGATATGGCCCAA
CCCTCAGCAGTTTCTTAAGACCCATCAGATGTTTCCAGGCTCCCCCAAGGACCTGAAATGACCCTGCGCC
TTATTTGAATTAACCAATCAGCCTGCTTCTCGCTTCTGTTCGCGCGCTTCTGCTTCCCGAGCTCTATAAA
AGAGCTCACAACCCCTCACTCGGCGCGCCAGTCCTCCGACAGACTGAGTCGCCCGGGGGTCTAGAACGCG
TGCCGCCATGACCGAATACAAACCTACCGTGAGGCTGGCTACAAGAGATGATGTCCCAAGGGCTGTGAGA
ACACTGGCCGCCGCTTTTGCCGATTACCCTGCCACACGCCACACTGTGGACCCAGATCGGCATATCGAGA
GAGTGACTGAGCTGCAGGAACTGTTCCTGACCCGAGTGGGCCTGGACATTGGGAAGGTCTGGGTCGCAGA
CGATGGAGCAGCTGTGGCTGTCTGGACCACACCAGAGAGCGTGGAAGCCGGAGCTGTCTTTGCAGAGATC
GGCCCTAGAATGGCAGAACTGAGCGGCTCCAGGCTGGCAGCACAGCAGCAGATGGAGGGACTGCTGGCCC
CACACAGGCCTAAGGAACCAGCATGGTTCCTGGCTACCGTGGGGGTCTCTCCTGACCATCAGGGCAAAGG
ACTGGGAAGTGCTGTGGTCCTGCCAGGAGTGGAGGCTGCAGAACGAGCTGGAGTCCCTGCATTTCTGGAG
ACCTCTGCTCCACGAAACCTGCCCTTCTATGAACGGCTGGGCTTTACTGTGACCGCAGATGTGGAGGTCC
CCGAAGGACCTAGGACCTGGTGCATGACACGCAAACCCGGCGCCTGAGCGATCGCCGCGGCCGCCTTCTT
AACCCAACAGAAGGCTCGAGAAGGTATATTGCTGTTGACAGTGAGCGCAAGGGTGAAATAAGAGATTTAT
AGTGAAGCCACAGATGTATAAATCTCTTATTTCACCCTTTTGCCTACTGCCTCGGACTTCAAGGGGCTAG
AATTCGGCAGCTGTAGATCTTAGCCACTTTTTAAAAGAAAAGGGGGGACTGGAAGGGCTAACTGCATCCG
GACTGTACTGGGTCTCTCTGGTTAGACCAGATCTGAGCCTGGGAGCTCTCTGGCTAACTAGGGAACCCAC
TGCTTAAGCCTCAATAAAGCTTGCCTTGAGTGCTTCAAGTAGTGTGTGCCCGTCTGTTGTGTGACTCTGG
TAACTAGAGATCCCTCAGACCCTTTTAGTCAGTGTGGAAAATCTCTAGCAGGGCCCGTTTCATGTGAGCA
AAAGGCCAGCAAAAGGCCAGGAACCGTAAAAAGGCCGCGTTGCTGGCGTTTTTCCATAGGCTCCGCCCCC
CTGACGAGCATCACAAAAATCGACGCTCAAGTCAGAGGTGGCGAAACCCGACAGGACTATAAAGATACCA
GGCGTTTCCCCCTGGAAGCTCCCTCGTGCGCTCTCCTGTTCCGACCCTGCCGCTTACCGGATACCTGTCC
GCCTTTCTCCCTTCGGGAAGCGTGGCGCTTTCTCATAGCTCACGCTGTAGGTATCTCAGTTCGGTGTAGG
TCGTTCGCTCCAAGCTGGGCTGTGTGCACGAACCCCCCGTTCAGCCCGACCGCTGCGCCTTATCCGGTAA
CTATCGTCTTGAGTCCAACCCGGTAAGACACGACTTATCGCCACTGGCAGCAGCCACTGGTAACAGGATT
AGCAGAGCGAGGTATGTAGGCGGTGCTACAGAGTTCTTGAAGTGGTGGCCTAACTACGGCTACACTAGAA
GAACAGTATTTGGTATCTGCGCTCTGCTGAAGCCAGTTACCTTCGGAAAAAGAGTTGGTAGCTCTTGATC
CGGCAAACAAACCACCGCTGGTAGCGGTGGTTTTTTTGTTTGCAAGCAGCAGATTACGCGCAGAAAAAAA
GGATCTCAAGAAGATCCTTTGATCTTTTCTACGGGGTCTGACGCTCAGTGGAACGAAAACTCACGTTAAG
GGATTTTGGTCATGAGATTATCAAAAAGGATCTTCACCTAGATCCTTTTAAATTAAAAATGAAGTTTTAA
ATCAATCTAAAGTATATATGAGTAAACTTGGTCTGACAGTTACCAATGCTTAATCAGTGAGGCACCTATC
TCAGCGATCTGTCTATTTCGTTCATCCATAGTTGCCTGACTCCCCGTCGTGTAGATAACTACGATACGGG
AGGGCTTACCATCTGGCCCCAGTGCTGCAATGATACCGCGAGACCCACGCTCACCGGCTCCAGATTTATC
AGCAATAAACCAGCCAGCCGGAAGGGCCGAGCGCAGAAGTGGTCCTGCAACTTTATCCGCCTCCATCCAG
TCTATTAATTGTTGCCGGGAAGCTAGAGTAAGTAGTTCGCCAGTTAATAGTTTGCGCAACGTTGTTGCCA
TTGCTACAGGCATCGTGGTGTCACGCTCGTCGTTTGGTATGGCTTCATTCAGCTCCGGTTCCCAACGATC
AAGGCGAGTTACATGATCCCCCATGTTGTGCAAAAAAGCGGTTAGCTCCTTCGGTCCTCCGATCGTTGTC
AGAAGTAAGTTGGCCGCAGTGTTATCACTCATGGTTATGGCAGCACTGCATAATTCTCTTACTGTCATGC
CATCCGTAAGATGCTTTTCTGTGACTGGTGAGTACTCAACCAAGTCATTCTGAGAATAGTGTATGCGGCG
ACCGAGTTGCTCTTGCCCGGCGTCAATACGGGATAATACCGCGCCACATAGCAGAACTTTAAAAGTGCTC
ATCATTGGAAAACGTTCTTCGGGGCGAAAACTCTCAAGGATCTTACCGCTGTTGAGATCCAGTTCGATGT
AACCCACTCGTGCACCCAACTGATCTTCAGCATCTTTTACTTTCACCAGCGTTTCTGGGTGAGCAAAAAC
AGGAAGGCAAAATGCCGCAAAAAAGGGAATAAGGGCGACACGGAAATGTTGAATACTCATACTCTTCCTT
TTTCAATATTATTGAAGCATTTATCAGGGTTATTGTCTCATGAGCGGATACATATTTGAATGTATTTAGA
AAAATAAACAAATAGGGGTTCCGCGCACATTTCCCCGAAAAGTGCCACCTGACGTCGACGGATCGGGAGA
TCTCCCGATCCCCTATGGTGCACTCTCAGTACAATCTGCTCTGATGCCGCATAGTTAAGCCAGTATCTGC
TCCCTGCTTGTGTGTTGGAGGTCGCTGAGTAGTGCGCGAGCAAAATTTAAGCTACAACAAGGCAAGGCTT
GACCGACAATTGCATGAAG
Features (pLannotate 1.2.2; 19 found; start..end, strand, type, name):
     69..398     +  promoter       SV40 promoter: SV40 enhancer and early promoter
    410..789     +  enhancer       CMV enhancer: human cytomegalovirus immediate early enhancer
    790..989     +  promoter       CMV promoter: human cytomegalovirus (CMV) immediate early promoter
   1007..1187    +  LTR            5' LTR (truncated): truncated 5' long terminal repeat (LTR) from HIV-1
   1234..1359    +  misc_feature   HIV-1 Ψ: packaging signal of human immunodeficiency virus type 1
   1343..1681    +  CDS            HIV-1 gag (fragment): gag protein from human immunodeficiency virus 1; gag
   1856..2089    +  misc_feature   RRE: The Rev response element (RRE) of HIV-1 allows for Rev-dependent mRNA export from the nucleus to the cytoplasm.
   2466..2566    +  CDS            Rev (fragment): human immunodeficiency virus 1 (HIV-1) Rev protein; rev; enhances nuclear export of unspliced and incompletely spliced viral mRNAs
   2616..2733    +  misc_feature   cPPT/CTS: central polypurine tract and central termination sequence of HIV-1
   2870..3277    +  promoter       SFFV promoter: spleen focus-forming virus long terminal repeat (LTR) promoter
   3298..3894    +  CDS            pac: PUAC_STRAD - Protein predicted: Swiss-Prot protein existence level 4. Detoxification of puromycin. From Streptomyces alboniger.
   3919..3964    +  ncRNA          5' miR-30a (fragment): sequence upstream of the 71-nt precursor of the human miR-30a microRNA (Zeng et al., 2002) miRNA
   4034..4059    +  ncRNA          3' miR-30a (fragment): sequence downstream of the 71-nt precursor of the human miR-30a microRNA (Zeng et al., 2002) miRNA
   4089..4108    +  misc_feature   cPPT/CTS (fragment): central polypurine tract and central termination sequence of HIV-1
   4140..4320    +  LTR            5' LTR (truncated): truncated 5' long terminal repeat (LTR) from HIV-1
   4391..4979    -  rep_origin     ori: high-copy-number ColE1/pMB1/pBR322/pUC origin of replication
   5150..6010    -  CDS            AmpR: β-lactamase; bla; confers resistance to ampicillin, carbenicillin, and related antibiotics
   6011..6115    -  promoter       AmpR promoter: bla
   6174..6226    -  misc_feature   bom (fragment): basis of mobility region from pBR322
