[The description below was written by a language model from this plasmid's Addgene catalogue record and pLannotate feature annotations shown in this document.]
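Description:
pAPM-D4 miR30-MPHOSPH8 ts1 is an HIV-1-based lentiviral transfer vector, built on the pAPM-D4-mir30 backbone, for stable knockdown of human MPHOSPH8 (also known as MPP8). It is maintained in bacteria as a high-copy plasmid through a ColE1/pUC-type origin and an ampicillin resistance gene (β-lactamase with its own promoter). A fragment of the pBR322 bom region is also annotated in the backbone.

The viral genome is transcribed in producer cells from a CMV enhancer/promoter placed directly upstream of a truncated HIV-1 5' LTR, with an SV40 enhancer/early promoter element annotated just before it. Downstream lie the Ψ packaging signal with an overlapping gag fragment, the Rev response element for Rev-dependent nuclear export of the full-length RNA, and the cPPT/CTS, which aids nuclear import of the reverse-transcribed genome. The 3' end carries a second truncated LTR, which the annotation tool labels as a 5' LTR. No WPRE is annotated.

The internal expression unit uses the spleen focus-forming virus (SFFV) LTR promoter to drive a single transcript. This transcript encodes puromycin N-acetyltransferase (pac), followed by an shRNA embedded between human miR-30a 5' and 3' flanking sequences. Because drug marker and microRNA-style hairpin share one Pol II transcript, puromycin selection of transduced cells enriches for cells that also express the hairpin, which the endogenous microRNA machinery processes into an MPHOSPH8-targeting small RNA. The "ts1" in the name presumably denotes the first target site, although the record does not define it. The associated study examined transcriptional repression of proviruses by the HUSH complex and its counteraction by primate lentiviral Vpx and Vpr. This fits a use in depleting MPHOSPH8 in human cells.
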