Addgene plasmid #115874: pAPM-D4 miR30-MPHOSPH8 ts1
Purpose: MPHOSPH8 knockdown
Depositing lab: Jeremy Luban. Depositing organization: University of Massachusetts, Worcester. Publication: Primate immunodeficiency virus proteins Vpx and Vpr counteract transcriptional repression of proviruses by the HUSH complex. Yurkovetskiy L, Guney MH, Kim K, Goh SL, McCauley S, Dauphin A, Diehl WE, Luban J. Nat Microbiol. 2018 Dec;3(12):1354-1361. doi: 10.1038/s41564-018-0256-x. Epub 2018 Oct 8. PubMed 30297740.
Backbone
  Vector backbone: pAPM-D4-mir30
  Vector type: Lentiviral
  Selectable markers: Puromycin
Growth in bacteria
  Bacterial resistance: Ampicillin, 100 μg/mL
  Growth temperature: 30°C
  Growth strain: NEB Stable
  Copy number: High Copy
Gene/Insert
  Gene/Insert name: MPHOSPH8 shRNA
  gRNA/shRNA sequence: AAATCTCTTATTTCACCCT
  Species: H. sapiens (human)
  Entrez Gene: MPHOSPH8 (a.k.a. HSMPP8, TWA3, mpp8)
  Promoter: SFFV
  Cloning method: Restriction Enzyme; 5′ cloning site Unknown (unknown if destroyed); 3′ cloning site Unknown (unknown if destroyed)
Terms and licenses: Academic/Nonprofit Terms; Industry Terms: Not Available to Industry
Depositor comments: PuroR . Please visit https://www.biorxiv.org/content/early/2018/04/03/293001 for bioRxiv preprint.
How to cite: pAPM-D4 miR30-MPHOSPH8 ts1 was a gift from Jeremy Luban (Addgene plasmid # 115874 ; http://n2t.net/addgene:115874 ; RRID:Addgene_115874)
